>Addgene plasmid #32591 | pENTR-L3-IRES-EGFP-L2 | depositor full sequence | sequence record 37933 | pENTR-L3-IRES-EGFP-L2 sequence 3838 bps
TTGTACAAAGTTGGCATTATAAGAAAGCATTGCTTATCAATTTGTTGCAACGAACAGGTCACTATCAGTC
AAAATAAAATCATTATTTGCCATCCAGCTGCAGGGCGGCCGCGATATCCCCTATAGTGAGTCGTATTACA
TGGTCATAGCTGTTTCCTGGCAGCTCTGGCCCGTGTCTCAAAATCTCTGATGTTACATTGCACAAGATAA
AAATATATCATCATGAACAATAAAACTGTCTGCTTACATAAACAGTAATACAAGGGGTGTTATGAGCCAT
ATTCAACGGGAAACGTCGAGGCCGCGATTAAATTCCAACATGGATGCTGATTTATATGGGTATAAATGGG
CTCGCGATAATGTCGGGCAATCAGGTGCGACAATCTATCGCTTGTATGGGAAGCCCGATGCGCCAGAGTT
GTTTCTGAAACATGGCAAAGGTAGCGTTGCCAATGATGTTACAGATGAGATGGTCAGACTAAACTGGCTG
ACGGAATTTATGCCTCTTCCGACCATCAAGCATTTTATCCGTACTCCTGATGATGCATGGTTACTCACCA
CTGCGATCCCCGGAAAAACAGCATTCCAGGTATTAGAAGAATATCCTGATTCAGGTGAAAATATTGTTGA
TGCGCTGGCAGTGTTCCTGCGCCGGTTGCATTCGATTCCTGTTTGTAATTGTCCTTTTAACAGCGATCGC
GTATTTCGTCTCGCTCAGGCGCAATCACGAATGAATAACGGTTTGGTTGATGCGAGTGATTTTGATGACG
AGCGTAATGGCTGGCCTGTTGAACAAGTCTGGAAAGAAATGCATAAACTTTTGCCATTCTCACCGGATTC
AGTCGTCACTCATGGTGATTTCTCACTTGATAACCTTATTTTTGACGAGGGGAAATTAATAGGTTGTATT
GATGTTGGACGAGTCGGAATCGCAGACCGATACCAGGATCTTGCCATCCTATGGAACTGCCTCGGTGAGT
TTTCTCCTTCATTACAGAAACGGCTTTTTCAAAAATATGGTATTGATAATCCTGATATGAATAAATTGCA
GTTTCATTTGATGCTCGATGAGTTTTTCTAATCAGAATTGGTTAATTGGTTGTAACACTGGCAGAGCATT
ACGCTGACTTGACGGGACGGCGCAAGCTCATGACCAAAATCCCTTAACGTGAGTTACGCGTCGTTCCACT
GAGCGTCAGACCCCGTAGAAAAGATCAAAGGATCTTCTTGAGATCCTTTTTTTCTGCGCGTAATCTGCTG
CTTGCAAACAAAAAAACCACCGCTACCAGCGGTGGTTTGTTTGCCGGATCAAGAGCTACCAACTCTTTTT
CCGAAGGTAACTGGCTTCAGCAGAGCGCAGATACCAAATACTGTTCTTCTAGTGTAGCCGTAGTTAGGCC
ACCACTTCAAGAACTCTGTAGCACCGCCTACATACCTCGCTCTGCTAATCCTGTTACCAGTGGCTGCTGC
CAGTGGCGATAAGTCGTGTCTTACCGGGTTGGACTCAAGACGATAGTTACCGGATAAGGCGCAGCGGTCG
GGCTGAACGGGGGGTTCGTGCACACAGCCCAGCTTGGAGCGAACGACCTACACCGAACTGAGATACCTAC
AGCGTGAGCTATGAGAAAGCGCCACGCTTCCCGAAGGGAGAAAGGCGGACAGGTATCCGGTAAGCGGCAG
GGTCGGAACAGGAGAGCGCACGAGGGAGCTTCCAGGGGGAAACGCCTGGTATCTTTATAGTCCTGTCGGG
TTTCGCCACCTCTGACTTGAGCGTCGATTTTTGTGATGCTCGTCAGGGGGGCGGAGCCTATGGAAAAACG
CCAGCAACGCGGCCTTTTTACGGTTCCTGGCCTTTTGCTGGCCTTTTGCTCACATGTTCTTTCCTGCGTT
ATCCCCTGATTCTGTGGATAACCGTATTACCGCCTTTGAGTGAGCTGATACCGCTCGCCGCAGCCGAACG
ACCGAGCGCAGCGAGTCAGTGAGCGAGGAAGCGGAAGAGCGCCCAATACGCAAACCGCCTCTCCCCGCGC
GTTGGCCGATTCATTAATGCAGCTGGCACGACAGGTTTCCCGACTGGAAAGCGGGCAGTGAGCGCAACGC
AATTAATACGCGTACCGCTAGCCAGGAAGAGTTTGTAGAAACGCAAAAAGGCCATCCGTCAGGATGGCCT
TCTGCTTAGTTTGATGCCTGGCAGTTTATGGCGGGCGTCCTGCCCGCCACCCTCCGGGCCGTTGCTTCAC
AACGTTCAAATCCGCTCCCGGCGGATTTGTCCTACTCAGGAGAGCGTTCACCGACAAACAACAGATAAAA
CGAAAGGCCCAGTCTTCCGACTGAGCCTTTCGTTTTATTTGATGCCTGGCAGTTCCCTACTCTCGCGTTA
ACGCTAGCATGGATGTTTTCCCAGTCACGACGTTGTAAAACGACGGCCAGTCTTAAGCTCGGGCCCCAAA
TAATGATTTTATTTTGACTGATAGTGACCTGTTCGTTGCAACAAATTGATGAGCAATGCTTTTTTATAAT
GCCAACTTTGTATAATAAAGTTGCTTTACTGGCCGAAGCCGCTTGGAATAAGGCCGGTGTGCGTTTGTCT
ATATGTTATTTTCCACCATATTGCCGTCTTTTGGCAATGTGAGGGCCCGGAAACCTGGCCCTGTCTTCTT
GACGAGCATTCCTAGGGGTCTTTCCCCTCTCGCCAAAGGAATGCAAGGTCTGTTGAATGTCGTGAAGGAA
GCAGTTCCTCTGGAAGCTTCTTGAAGACAAACAACGTCTGTAGCGACCCTTTGCAGGCAGCGGAACCCCC
CACCTGGCGACAGGTGCCTCTGCGGCCAAAAGCCACGTGTATAAGATACACCTGCAAAGGCGGCACAACC
CCAGTGCCACGTTGTGAGTTGGATAGTTGTGGAAAGAGTCAAATGGCTCTCCTCAAGCGTATTCAACAAG
GGGCTGAAGGATGCCCAGAAGGTACCCCATTGTATGGGATCTGATCTGGGGCCTCGGTGCACATGCTTTA
CATGTGTTTAGTCGAGGTTAAAAAAACGTCTAGGCCCCCCGAACCACGGGGACGTGGTTTTCCTTTGAAA
AACACGATGATAATATGGCCACAACCATGGTGAGCAAGGGCGAGGAGCTGTTCACCGGGGTGGTGCCCAT
CCTGGTCGAGCTGGACGGCGACGTAAACGGCCACAAGTTCAGCGTGTCCGGCGAGGGCGAGGGCGATGCC
ACCTACGGCAAGCTGACCCTGAAGTTCATCTGCACCACCGGCAAGCTGCCCGTGCCCTGGCCCACCCTCG
TGACCACCCTGACCTACGGCGTGCAGTGCTTCAGCCGCTACCCCGACCACATGAAGCAGCACGACTTCTT
CAAGTCCGCCATGCCCGAAGGCTACGTCCAGGAGCGCACCATCTTCTTCAAGGACGACGGCAACTACAAG
ACCCGCGCCGAGGTGAAGTTCGAGGGCGACACCCTGGTGAACCGCATCGAGCTGAAGGGCATCGACTTCA
AGGAGGACGGCAACATCCTGGGGCACAAGCTGGAGTACAACTACAACAGCCACAACGTCTATATCATGGC
CGACAAGCAGAAGAACGGCATCAAGGTGAACTTCAAGATCCGCCACAACATCGAGGACGGCAGCGTGCAG
CTCGCCGACCACTACCAGCAGAACACCCCCATCGGCGACGGCCCCGTGCTGCTGCCCGACAACCACTACC
TGAGCACCCAGTCCGCCCTGAGCAAAGACCCCAACGAGAAGCGCGATCACATGGTCCTGCTGGAGTTCGT
GACCGCCGCCGGGATCACTCTCGGCATGGACGAGCTGTACAAGTAATACCCAGCTTTC
Features (pLannotate 1.2.2; 11 found; start..end, strand, type, name):
    120..138     -  promoter       T7 promoter: promoter for bacteriophage T7 RNA polymerase
    272..1081    +  CDS            KanR: aminoglycoside phosphotransferase; aph(3')-Ia; confers resistance to kanamycin in bacteria or G418 (Geneticin®) in eukaryotes
   1228..1816    +  rep_origin     ori: high-copy-number ColE1/pMB1/pBR322/pUC origin of replication
   1999..2091    +  CDS            lacI (fragment): lac repressor; lacI; The lac repressor binds to the lac operator to inhibit transcription in E. coli. This inhibition can be relieved by adding lactose or isopropyl-β-D-thiogalactopyranoside (IPTG).
   2146..2173    -  terminator     rrnB T2 terminator: transcription terminator T2 from the E. coli rrnB gene
   2305..2348    +  terminator     rrnB T1 terminator: Escherichia coli rrnB; transcription terminator T1 from the E. coli rrnB gene
   2395..2431    -  CDS            lacZα (fragment): LacZα fragment of β-galactosidase; lacZ fragment
   2448..2543    +  protein_bind   attL3: mutant version of attL; recombination site for the Gateway® LR reaction LR Clonase™
   2631..3093    +  misc_feature   IRES: internal ribosome entry site (IRES) of the encephalomyocarditis virus (EMCV)
   3107..3826    +  CDS            EGFP: the original enhanced GFP (Yang et al., 1996) mammalian codon-optimized
   3828..89      -  protein_bind   attL2 (across the origin): mutant version of attL; recombination site for the Gateway® LR reaction LR Clonase™
