[The description below was written by a language model from this plasmid's Addgene catalogue record and pLannotate feature annotations shown in this document.]
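Description:
pENTR-L3-IRES-EGFP-L2 is a Gateway entry clone of about 3.8 kb, built by recombining an IRES-EGFP fragment into the Invitrogen donor vector pDONR221 P3-P2. It is a bacterial cloning intermediate rather than an expression vector. It replicates in E. coli from a high-copy ColE1/pUC-type origin and is selected with kanamycin through an aminoglycoside phosphotransferase gene. The backbone also carries the rrnB T1 and T2 transcription terminators upstream of the cloning region, which shield the insert from read-through transcription. A T7 promoter lies beside the insert, and short lacI and lacZα remnants are annotated but have no evident function here.

The payload is an internal ribosome entry site, annotated as the encephalomyocarditis virus IRES, followed by the coding sequence for mammalian codon-optimised EGFP. The cassette is flanked by attL3 upstream and attL2 downstream. No promoter or polyadenylation signal for eukaryotic expression is annotated within the cassette, so these must come from the other elements it is combined with. The attL3/attL2 pairing marks this as the final module in a MultiSite Gateway LR reaction. Together with upstream entry clones carrying compatible att sites, it can be assembled into a destination vector so that the IRES-EGFP unit lies downstream of a gene of interest. The resulting bicistronic transcript allows cap-independent translation of EGFP, giving a fluorescent marker of cells expressing the upstream gene.

According to the record, the IRES-EGFP material was amplified from a previously described bicistronic retroviral vector noted for strong IRES activity. The plasmid belongs to a modular toolbox for rapidly generating viral vectors that raise or lower neuronal gene expression in vivo.
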