Addgene plasmid #32591: pENTR-L3-IRES-EGFP-L2
Depositing lab: Matthew Nolan. Depositing organization: University of Edinburgh. Publication: A Molecular Toolbox for Rapid Generation of Viral Vectors to Up- or Down-Regulate Neuronal Gene Expression in vivo. White MD, Milne RV, Nolan MF. Front Mol Neurosci. 2011;4:8. Epub 2011 Jul 4. 10.3389/fnmol.2011.00008 PubMed 21772812.
Backbone
  Vector backbone: pDONR221 P3-P2
  Backbone manufacturer: Invitrogen
  Vector type: Gateway cloning vector
Growth in bacteria
  Bacterial resistance: Kanamycin, 50 μg/mL
  Growth temperature: 30°C
  Growth strain: Stbl2
  Copy number: High Copy
Gene/Insert
  Gene/Insert name: IRES-EGFP
  Cloning method: Gateway Cloning
  Sequencing primers: 5′ M13 Forward
Resource information
  A portion of this plasmid was derived from a plasmid made by: modified material is amplified from the material provided by Dr Patrick Martin, Gepitos Laboratory, Joint Research Unit CNRS/Universite de Nice Sophia Antipolis (UMR 6235)
Terms and licenses: Academic/Nonprofit Terms; Industry Terms: Not Available to Industry
Depositor comments: BMC Biotechnol. 2006 Jan 12;6:4. Development of a new bicistronic retroviral vector with strong IRES activity. Martin P, Albagli O, Poggi MC, Boulukos KE, Pognonec P. Source CNRS UMR6548, Parc Valrose, Université de Nice Sophia Antipolis, Nice, France.
How to cite: pENTR-L3-IRES-EGFP-L2 was a gift from Matthew Nolan (Addgene plasmid # 32591 ; http://n2t.net/addgene:32591 ; RRID:Addgene_32591)
