>Addgene plasmid #32591 | pENTR-L3-IRES-EGFP-L2 | addgene partial sequence | sequence record 39019 | M13rev
AGCTGGATGGCAAATAATGATTTTATTTTGACTGATAGTGACCTGTTCGTTGCAACAAATTGATAAGCAA
TGCTTTCTTATAATGCCAACTTTGTACAAGAAAGCTGGGTATTACTTGTACAGCTCGTCCATGCCGAGAG
TGATCCCGGCGGCGGTCACGAACTCCAGCAGGACCATGTGATCGCGCTTCTCGTTGGGGTCTTTGCTCAG
GGCGGACTGGGTGCTCAGGTAGTGGTTGTCGGGCAGCAGCACGGGGCCGTCGCCGATGGGGGTGTTCTGC
TGGTAGTGGTCGGCGAGCTGCACGCTGCCGTCCTCGATGTTGTGGCGGATCTTGAAGTTCACCTTGATGC
CGTTCTTCTGCTTGTCGGCCATGATATAGACGTTGTGGCTGTTGTAGTTGTACTCCAGCTTGTGCCCCAG
GATGTTGCCGTCCTCCTTGAAGTCGATGCCCTTCAGCTCGATGCGGTTCACCAGGGTGTCGCCCTCGAAC
TTCACCTCGGCGCGGGTCTTGTAGTTGCCGTCGTCCTTGAAGAAGATGGTGCGCTCCTGGACGTAGCCTT
CGGGCATGGCGGACTTGAAGAAGTCGTGCTGCTTCATGTGGTCGGGGTAGCGGCTGAAGCACTGCACGCC
GTAGGTCAGGGTGGTCACGAGGGTGGGCCAGGGCACGGGCAGCTTGCCGGTGGTGCAGATGAACTTCAGG
GTCAGCTTGCCGTAGGTGGCATCGCCCTCGCCCTCGCCGGACACGCTGAACTTGTGGCCGTTTACGTCGC
CGTCCAGCTCGACCAGGAT
