>Addgene plasmid #32591 | pENTR-L3-IRES-EGFP-L2 | addgene partial sequence | sequence record 39021 | M13pUC-Fwd 5'-CCCAGTCACGACGTTGTAAAACG-3'
ATGATTTTATTTTGACTGATAGTGACCTGTTCGTTGCAACAAATTGATGAGCAATGCTTTTTTATAATGC
CAACTTTGTATAATAAAGTTGGTTACTGGCCGAAGCCGCTTGGAATAAGGCCGGTGTGCGTTTGTCTATA
TGTTATTTTCCACCATATTGCCGTCTTTTGGCAATGTGAGGGCCCGGAAACCTGGCCCTGTCTTCTTGAC
GAGCATTCCTAGGGGTCTTTCCCCTCTCGCCAAAGGAATGCAAGGTCTGTTGAATGTCGTGAAGGAAGCA
GTTCCTCTGGAAGCTTCTTGAAGACAAACAACGTCTGTAGCGACCCTTTGCAGGCAGCGGAACCCCCCAC
CTGGCGACAGGTGCCTCTGCGGCCAAAAGCCACGTGTATAAGATACACCTGCAAAGGCGGCACAACCCCA
GTGCCACGTTGTGAGTTGGATAGTTGTGGAAAGAGTCAAATGGCTCTCCTCAAGCGTATTCAACAAGGGG
CTGAAGGATGCCCAGAAGGTACCCCATTGTATGGGATCTGATCTGGGGCCTCGGTGCACATGCTTTACAT
GTGTTTAGTCGAGGTTAAAAAAACGTCTAGGCCCCCCGAACCACGGGGACGTGGTTTTCCTTTGAAAAAC
ACGATGATAATATGGCCACAACCATGGTGAGCAAGGGCGAGGAGCTGTTCACCGGGGTGGTGCC
